>Addgene plasmid #13661 | pLNCX chick src E378G | addgene partial sequence | sequence record 19917 | LNCX 5'-AGCTCGTTTAGTGAACCGTCAGATC-3'
ACGCTGTTTTGACCTCCTAGAAGACACCGGGACCGATCCAGCCTCCGCGGCCCCAAGCTTATCGATAAGC
TGATCCCCTGTTTTGCCCTTAGACTATTCAAGTTGCCTCTGTGGATTAGGGCTGGAGGCAGCTCGGATGG
TCTGACGGCCAGATAAGGCAGGAAAGACAGCTATTGGTAATTGTGAAATACGCTTTTGTCTGTGTGCTGC
AGGAGCTGAGCTGACTCTGCTGGTGGCCTCGCGTACCACTGTGGCCAGGCGGTAGCTGGGACGTGCAGCC
GACCACCATGGGGAGCAGCAAGAGCAAGCCCAAGGACCCCAGCCAGCGCCGGCGCAGCCTGGAGCCACCC
GACAGCACCCACCACGGGGGATTCCCAGCCTCGCAGACCCCCAACAAGACAGCAGCCCCCGACACGCACC
GCACCCCCAGCCGCTCCTTTGGGGCCGTGGCCACCGAGCCCAAGCTCTTCGGGGGCTTCAACACTTCTGA
CACCGTCACGTCGCCGCAGCGTGCCGGGGCACTGGCTGGCGGCGTCACCACTTTCGTGGCTCTCTATGAC
TACGAGTCCCGGACTGAAACGGACTTGTCCTTCAAGAAAGGAGAACGCCTGCAGATTGTCAACAACACGG
AAGGTGACTGGTGGCTGGCTCATTCCCTCACTACAGGACAGACGGGCTACATCCCCAGTAACTATGTCGC
GCCCTCAGACTCCATCCAGGCTGAAGAGTGGTACTTTGGGAAGATCACTCGTCGGGAGTCCGAGCGGCTG
CTGC
