[The description below was written by a language model from this plasmid's Addgene catalogue record.]
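Description:
pLNCX chick src E378G is a retroviral mammalian expression plasmid built on the pLNCX backbone (about 6.6 kb without insert), carrying a roughly 1.9 kb chicken (Gallus gallus) c-src cDNA. The insert was placed into the vector's ClaI site, with ClaI retained at both ends; because a single enzyme flanks the insert, orientation is not enforced by the cloning strategy itself. The plasmid is maintained in E. coli as a high-copy construct under ampicillin selection, and it confers neomycin resistance in mammalian cells, allowing G418 selection of stably transduced or transfected populations.

The record gives no feature table and does not explicitly name the promoters. In the standard pLNCX design, the name reflects the element order: a 5′ LTR drives the neomycin resistance gene, an internal CMV immediate-early promoter drives the cloned gene (X), and a 3′ LTR closes the proviral unit. A packaging signal allows the transcript to be encapsidated when the plasmid is introduced into a packaging cell line supplying gag, pol and env in trans. The resulting replication-defective virus integrates the cassette into dividing target cells.

The payload encodes the Src non-receptor tyrosine kinase with an E378G substitution, which the record describes as a constitutively active mutant. No epitope tag or reporter is listed. The construct is suited to stable expression of activated Src in cultured cells, for example to study Src-dependent signalling or the cellular consequences of deregulated kinase activity, although the record does not describe a specific application.
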