Addgene plasmid #13661: pLNCX chick src E378G
Depositing lab: Joan Brugge. Depositing organization: Harvard Medical School.
Backbone
  Vector backbone: pLNCX
  Backbone manufacturer: BD Biosciences
  Backbone size w/o insert (bp): 6600
  Vector type: Mammalian Expression, Retroviral
  Selectable markers: Neomycin (select with G418)
Growth in bacteria
  Bacterial resistance: Ampicillin, 100 μg/mL
  Growth temperature: 37°C
  Growth strain: DH5alpha
  Copy number: High Copy
Gene/Insert
  Gene/Insert name: src E378G (alt name: src)
  Species: G. gallus (chicken)
  Insert size (bp): 1900
  Mutation: E378G. Constitutive active mutant.
  Entrez Gene: SRC (a.k.a. PP60C-SCR, SDR, c-src)
  Cloning method: Restriction Enzyme; 5′ cloning site ClaI (not destroyed); 3′ cloning site ClaI (not destroyed)
  Sequencing primers: 5′ LNCX primer
Terms and licenses: Academic/Nonprofit Terms; Industry Terms: Not Available to Industry
How to cite: pLNCX chick src E378G was a gift from Joan Brugge (Addgene plasmid # 13661 ; http://n2t.net/addgene:13661 ; RRID:Addgene_13661)
